Addgene plasmid #23105: pKAR1/Pur
Purpose: (Empty Backbone) Allows expression of shRNA from U6 promoter and a rescue cDNA from a doxycyclin inducible promoter in the same plasmid. Contains puromycin resistance gene
Depositing lab: Randy Poon. Depositing organization: Hong Kong University of Science and Technology. Publication: An inducible system for expression and validation of the specificity of short hairpin RNA in mammalian cells. Ma HT, On KF, Tsang YH, Poon RY. Nucleic Acids Res. 2007 . 35(4):e22. 10.1093/nar/gkl1109 PubMed 17234679.
Backbone
  Vector backbone: pUHD-P3
  Backbone size (bp): 5669
  Modifications to backbone: See associated publication for details of plasmid construction.
  Vector type: Mammalian Expression, RNAi
  Selectable markers: Puromycin
Growth in bacteria
  Bacterial resistance: Ampicillin, 100 μg/mL
  Growth temperature: 37°C
  Growth strain: DH5alpha
  Copy number: High Copy
Gene/Insert
  Gene/Insert name: None
  Promoter: TRE for cDNA; U6 for shRNA
  Tag / fusion protein: Flag (N terminal on insert)
  Cloning method: Restriction Enzyme; 5′ cloning site see paper (not destroyed); 3′ cloning site see paper (not destroyed)
  Sequencing primers: 5′ LNCX; 3′ EBV-rev
Terms and licenses: Academic/Nonprofit Terms; Industry Terms: Not Available to Industry
Depositor comments: This vector is designed for dual expression of a shRNA and the respective rescue cDNA to allow a one-step validation of shRNAs and generation of stable shRNA-expressing cells. The shRNA is expressed under the control of a mouse U6 RNA promoter, while the rescue cDNA is expressed under the control of a doxycycline-inducible promoter. The effects of gene knockdown by the shRNA are effectively under conditional control as cDNA expression can be regulated by the inducible promoter. The shRNA sequence must be cloned into this plasmid using BbsI and XbaI sites BEFORE cloning the cDNA, otherwise the NcoI, XhoI, EcoRI and BamHI sites will not be unique for subcloning of the cDNA. Note that the cloning of the shRNA sequence into the plasmid will replace the EGFP in this plasmid. See pKAR1 (Addgene plasmid 23104; http://www.addgene.org/23104/) for sequence and map of this vector before the puromycin resistance gene was cloned in.
How to cite: pKAR1/Pur was a gift from Randy Poon (Addgene plasmid # 23105 ; http://n2t.net/addgene:23105 ; RRID:Addgene_23105)
