[The description below was written by a language model from this plasmid's Addgene catalogue record.]
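Description:
pKAR1/Pur is an empty mammalian expression and RNAi backbone derived from pUHD-P3, with a recorded backbone size of about 5.7 kb. It is built to carry two expression units on one plasmid: a short hairpin RNA and a matching rescue cDNA. It is propagated in E. coli as a high-copy plasmid under ampicillin selection, and it carries a puromycin resistance gene for selecting stably transfected mammalian cells. It is the puromycin-selectable version of the parental pKAR1 vector. No feature table is provided, so the exact arrangement of the elements is not documented in the record.

The shRNA is transcribed from a mouse U6 RNA polymerase III promoter. The rescue cDNA sits under a tetracycline-responsive (TRE) promoter regulated by doxycycline and is expressed with an N-terminal FLAG tag. Because the hairpin is made constitutively while the cDNA can be switched on or off, the knockdown phenotype is effectively placed under conditional control. This allows shRNA specificity to be validated in one step while stable shRNA-expressing cell lines are generated. A TRE promoter generally requires a tetracycline-controlled transactivator, but the record does not say whether or how one is supplied.

In the empty vector an EGFP fragment occupies the shRNA cloning position and is replaced when the hairpin is inserted between the BbsI and XbaI sites. The depositor notes that the hairpin must be cloned first. Only then do the NcoI, XhoI, EcoRI and BamHI sites used for cDNA insertion become unique.
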