>Addgene plasmid #23105 | pKAR1/Pur | addgene partial sequence | sequence record 35086 | 23105 with mPGK-F
CTCATCTCCGGGCCTTTCGACCTGCAGCCCAAGCTAGCTTACCATGACCGAGTACAAGCCCACGGTGCGC
CTCGCCACCCGCGACGACGTCCCCAGGGCCGTACGCACCCTCGCCGCCGCGTTCGCCGACTACCCCGCCA
CGCGCCACACCGTCGATCCGGACCGCCACATCGAGCGGGTCACCGAGCTGCAAGAACTCTTCCTCACGCG
CGTCGGGCTCGACATCGGCAAGGTGTGGGTCGCGGACGACGGCGCCGCGGTGGCGGTCTGGACCACGCCG
GAGAGCGTCGAAGCGGGGGCGGTGTTCGCCGAGATCGGCCCGCGCATGGCCGAGTTGAGCGGTTCCCGGC
TGGCCGCGCAGCAACAGATGGAAGGCCTCCTGGCGCCGCACCGGCCCAAGGAGCCCGCGTGGTTCCTGGC
CACCGTCGGCGTCTCGCCCGACCACCAGGGCAAGGGTCTGGGCAGCGCCGTCGTGCTCCCCGGAGTGGAG
GCGGCCGAGCGCGCCGGGGTGCCCGCCTTCCTGGAGACCTCCGCGCCCCGCAACCTCCCCTTCTACGAGC
GGCTCGGCTTCACCGTCACCGCCGACGTCGAGGTGCCCGAAGGACCGCGCACCTGGTGCATGACCCGCAA
GCCCGGTGCCTGACGCCCGCCCCACGACCCGCAGCGCCCGACCGAAAGGAGCGCACGACCCCATGCATCG
ATAAGCTTATCCGACGCCGCCATCTCTAGGCCCGCGCCGGCCCCCTCGCA
