>Addgene plasmid #23105 | pKAR1/Pur | addgene partial sequence | sequence record 35087 | 23105 with LNCX
TTTTGACCTCCATAGAAGAGACCGGGACCGATCCAGCCTCCGCGGGCTAGCCACAATGGACTACAAAGAC
GATGACGATAAAGCCATGCTGGAAGTTCTGTTTCAGGGGCCCATGGCTCGAGAATTCGAGCTCGGTACCC
GGGGATCCAGACATGATAAGATACATTGATGAGTTTGGACAAACCACAACTAGAATGCAGTGAAAAAAAT
GCTTTATTTGTGAAATTTGTGATGCTATTGCTTTATTTGTAACCATTATAAGCTGCAATAAACAAGTTAA
CAACAACAATTGCATTCATTTTATGTTTCAGGTTCAGGGGGAGGTGTGGGAGGTTTTTTAAAGCAAGTAA
AACCTCTACAAATGTGGTATGGCTGATTATGATCCTGCAAGCCTCGTCGTCCTGGCCGGACCACGCTATC
TGTGCAAGGTCCCCGGCCCCGGACGCGCGCTCCATGAGCAGAGCGNCCGCCGCCGAGGCGAAGCTTCTAC
CGGGTAGGGGAGGCGCTTTTCCCAAGGCAGTCTGGAGCATGCGCTTTAGCAGCCCCGCTGGGCACTTGGC
GCTACACAAGTGGCCTCTGGCCTCGCACACATTCCACATCCACCGGTAGGCGCCAACCGGCTCCGTTCTT
TGGTGGCCCCTTCGCGCCACCTTCTACTCCTCCCCTAGTCAGGAAGTTCCCCCCCGCCCCGCAGCTCGCG
TCGTGCAGGACGTGACAAATGGAAGTAGCACGTCTCACTAGTCTC
