>Addgene plasmid #23105 | pKAR1/Pur | addgene partial sequence | sequence record 35088 | 23105 with T3
GCCGCGGCCGCAGAATTAAAAAACCTCCCACACCTCCCCCTGAACCTGAAACATAAAATGAATGCAATTG
TTGTTGTTAACTTGTTTATTGCAGCTTATAATGGTTACAAATAAAGCAATAGCATCACAAATTTCACAAA
TAAAGCATTTTTTTCACTGCATTCTAGTTGTGGTTTGTCCAAACTCATCAATGTATCTTATCATGTCTGG
ATCTACGTATTATCTAGAGGCTCGAGAGGCCTTGAATTCCCTCCACCCTTGTACAGCTCGTCCATGCCGA
GAGTGATCCCGGCGGCGGTCACGAACTCCAGCAGGACCATGTGATCGCGCTTCTCGTTGGGGTCTTTGCT
CAGGGCGGACTGGGTGCTCAGGTAGTGGTTGTCGGGCAGCAGCACGGGGCCGTCGCCGATGGGGGTGTTC
TGCTGGTAGTGGTCGGCGAGCTGCACGCTGCCGTCCTCGATGTTGTGGCGGATCTTGAAGTTCACCTTGA
TGCCGTTCTTCTGCTTGTCGGCCATGATATAGACGTTGTGGCTGTTGTAGTTGTACTCCAGCTTGTGCCC
CAGGATGTTGCCGTCCTCCTTGAAGTCGATTCCCTTCAGCTCGATGCGGTTCACCAGGGTGTCGCCCTCG
AACTTCACCTCGGCGCGGGTCTTGTAGTTGCCGTCGTCCTTGAAGAAGATGGTGCGCTCCTGGACGTAGC
CTTCGGGCATGGCGGACTTGAAGAAGTCGTGCTGCTTCATGTGGTCGGGGTAGCGGCTGAAGCACTGCAC
GCCGTAGGTCAGGGTGGTCACGAGGGTGGGCCA
