>Addgene plasmid #23105 | pKAR1/Pur | addgene partial sequence | sequence record 86577 | pBRforEco 5'-AATAGGCGTATCACGAGGC-3'
CCTATCAGTGATAGAGAAAAGTGAAAGTCGAGTTTACCACTCCCTATCAGTGATAGAGAAAAGTGAAAGT
CGAGTTTACCACTCCCTATCAGTGATAGAGAAAAGTGAAAGTCGAGTTTACCACTCCCTATCAGTGATAG
AGAAAAGTGAAAGTCGAGTTTACCACTCCCTATCAGTGATAGAGAAAAGTGAAAGTCGAGTTTACCACTC
CCTATCAGTGATAGAGAAAAGTGAAAGTCGAGTTTACCACTCCCTATCAGTGATAGAGAAAAGTGAAAGT
CGAGCTCGGTACCCGGGTCGAGGTAGGCGTGTACGGTGGGAGGCCTATATAAGCAGAGCTCGTTTAGTGA
ACCGTCAGATCGCCTGGAGACGCCATCCACGCTGTTTTGACCTCCATAGAAGAGACCGGGACCGATCCAG
CCTCCGCGGGCTAGCCACAATGGACTACAAAGACGATGACGATAAAGCCATGCTGGAAGTTCTGTTTCAG
GGGCCCATGGCTCGAGAATTCGAGCTCGGTACCCGGGGATCCAGACATGATAAGATACATTGATGAGTTT
GGACAAACCACAACTAGAATGCAGTGAAAAAAATGCTTTATTTGTGAAATTTGTGATGCTATTGCTTTAT
TTGTAACCATTATAAGCTGCAATAAACAAGTTAACAACAACAATTGCATTCATTTTATGTTTCAGGTTCA
GGGGGAGGTGTGGGAGGTTTTTTAAAGCAAGTAAAACCTCTACAAATGTGGTATGGCTGATTATGATCCT
GCAAGCCTCGTCGTCCTGGCCGGACCACGCTATCTGTGCAAGGTCCCCGGCCCCGGACGCGCGCTCCATG
AGCAGAGCGCCCGCCGCCGAGGCGAAGCTTCTACCGGGTAGGGGAGGCGCTT
