>Addgene plasmid #23105 | pKAR1/Pur | addgene partial sequence | sequence record 86578 | pEGFP-R 5'-acctctacaaatgtggtatg-3'
CGTCCTGGCCGGACCACGCTATCTTGTGCAAGGTCCCCGGCCCCGGACGCGCGCTCCATGAGCAGAGCGC
CCGCCGCCGAGGCGAAGCTTCTACCGGGTAGGGGAGGCGCTTTTCCCAAGGCAGTCTGGAGCATGCGCTT
TAGCAGCCCCGCTGGGCACTTGGCGCTACACAAGTGGCCTCTGGCCTCGCACACATTCCACATCCACCGG
TAGGCGCCAACCGGCTCCGTTCTTTGGTGGCCCCTTCGCGCCACCTTCTACTCCTCCCCTAGTCAGGAAG
TTCCCCCCCGCCCCGCAGCTCGCGTCGTGCAGGACGTGACAAATGGAAGTAGCACGTCTCACTAGTCTCG
TGCAGATGGACAGCACCGCTGAGCAATGGAAGCGGGTAGGCCTTTGGGGCAGCGGCCAATAGCAGCTTTG
CTCCTTCGCTTTCTGGGCTCAGAGGCTGGGAAGGGGTGGGTCCGGGGGCGGGCTCAGGGGCGGGCTCAGG
GGCGGGGCGGGCGCCCGAAGGTCCTCCGGAGGCCCGGCATTCTGCACGCTTCAAAAGCGCACGTCTGCCG
CGCTGTTCTCCTCTTCCTCATCTCCGGGCCTTTCGACCTGCAGCCCAAGCTAGCTTACCATGACCGAGTA
CAAGCCCACGGTGCGCCTCGCCACCCGCGACGACGTCCCCAGGGCCGTACGCACCCTCGCCGCCGCGTTC
GCCGACTACCCCGCCACGCGCCACACCGTCGATCCGGACCGCCACATCGAGCGGGTCACCGAGCTGCAAG
AACTCTTCCTCACGCGCGTCGGGCTCGACATCGGCAAGGTGTGGGTCGCGGACGACGGCGCCGCGGTGGC
GGTCTGGACCACGCCGGAGAGCGTCGAAGCGGGGGCGGTGTTCGCCGAGATCGGCCCGCGCATGG
