>Addgene plasmid #23105 | pKAR1/Pur | addgene partial sequence | sequence record 86580 | pCATseqR 5'-cgctcacaattccacacaac-3'
TGGGGTGCCTAATGAGTGAGCTAACTCACATTAATTGCGTTGCGCTCACTGCCCGCTTTCCAGTCGGGAA
ACCTGTCGTGCCAGCTGCATTAATGAATCGGCCAACGCGCGGGGAGAGGCGGTTTGCGTATTGGGCGCTC
TTCCGCTTCCTCGCTCACTGACTCGCTGCGCTCGGTCGTTCGGCTGCGGCGAGCGGTATCAGCTCACTCA
AAGGCGGTAATACGGTTATCCACAGAATCAGGGGATAACGCAGGAAAGAACATGTGAGCAAAAGGCCAGC
AAAAGGCCAGGAACCGTAAAAAGGCCGCGTTGCTGGCGTTTTTCCATAGGCTCCGCCCCCCTGACGAGCA
TCACAAAAATCGACGCTCAAGTCAGAGGTGGCGAAACCCGACAGGACTATAAAGATACCAGGCGTTTCCC
CCTGGAAGCTCCCTCGTGCGCTCTCCTGTTCCGACCCTGCCGCTTACCGGATACCTGTCCGCCTTTCTCC
CTTCGGGAAGCGTGGCGCTTTCTCATAGCTCACGCTGTAGGTATCTCAGTTCGGTGTAGGTCGTTCGCTC
CAAGCTGGGCTGTGTGCACGAACCCCCCGTTCAGCCCGACCGCTGCGCCTTATCCGGTAACTATCGTCTT
GAGTCCAACCCGGTAAGACACGACTTATCGCCACTGGCAGCAGCCACTGGTAACAGGATTAGCAGAGCGA
GGTATGTAGGCGGTGCTACAGAGTTCTTGAAGTGGTGGCCTAACTACGGCTACACTAGAAGAACAGTATT
TGGTATCTGCGCTCTGCTGAAGCCAGTTACCTTCGGAAAAAGAGTTGGTAGCTCTTGATCCGGCAAACAA
ACCACCGCTGGTAGCGGTGGTTTTTTTGTTTGCAAGCAGCAGATTACGCGCAGAAAAAAAGGATCTCAAG
AAGATCCTTTGATCTTTTCTACGGGGTCTGACGCTCAGTGGAACGAAACTCACGTTAAGGGATTTTGGTC
ATGAGATTATC
